Addgene plasmid #222574: pPB-cT3G-cERP2-TET3
Purpose: PiggyBac transposon plasmid for doxycycline inducible expression of TET3
Depositing lab: George Church. Depositing organization: Harvard Medical School. Publication: Induction of Meiosis from Human Pluripotent Stem Cells. Pierson Smela M, Adams J, Ma C, Breimann L, Widocki U, Shioda T, Church GM. bioRxiv 2024.05.31.596483 10.1101/2024.05.31.596483.
Backbone
  Vector backbone: pPB-cT3G-cERP2
  Vector type: Mammalian Expression
  Selectable markers: Puromycin
Growth in bacteria
  Bacterial resistance: Ampicillin, 100 μg/mL
  Growth temperature: 37°C
  Growth strain: DH5alpha
  Copy number: High Copy
Gene/Insert
  Gene/Insert name: TET3
  Species: H. sapiens (human)
  Entrez Gene: TET3 (a.k.a. hCG_40738)
  Cloning method: Gateway Cloning
Terms and licenses: Academic/Nonprofit Terms; Industry Terms: Not Available to Industry
Depositor comments: Please visit https://doi.org/10.1101/2024.05.31.596483 for bioRxiv preprint.
How to cite: pPB-cT3G-cERP2-TET3 was a gift from George Church (Addgene plasmid # 222574 ; http://n2t.net/addgene:222574 ; RRID:Addgene_222574)
