[The description below was written by a language model from this plasmid's Addgene catalogue record and pLannotate feature annotations shown in this document.]
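Description:
pPB-cT3G-cERP2-TET3 is a mammalian expression plasmid built on the pPB-cT3G-cERP2 backbone and described by the depositor as a PiggyBac transposon vector for doxycycline-inducible expression of human TET3. It is propagated in E. coli as a high-copy plasmid through a ColE1/pUC-type origin and selected with ampicillin via the bla gene. The automated feature table does not annotate the PiggyBac terminal repeats, so their positions cannot be read from this record, although the transposon function is stated in the catalogue purpose. Several short hits (lacZα, lacI, rop, bom, SNR52 promoter, gRNA scaffold, large T antigen fragments) look like backbone remnants or incidental matches rather than functional parts.

The payload is an all-in-one Tet-On arrangement with two divergently oriented units. In one direction, a third-generation Tet-responsive promoter (TRE3G-type, with tet operator repeats upstream of a minimal promoter) drives the full-length TET3 coding sequence, which is flanked by attB1 and attB2 sites left by Gateway cloning and followed by an SV40 polyadenylation signal. A small fragment of an HA tag is detected just past attB2, but the record does not indicate whether it is fused in frame to TET3. On the opposite strand, a CMV enhancer joined to the EF-1α core promoter drives a reverse tetracycline transactivator with VP16-derived activation domains, followed by the puromycin N-acetyltransferase gene and a second SV40 poly(A) signal. How the two coding regions are linked is not annotated.

Co-delivery with PiggyBac transposase would allow genomic integration, puromycin selection of stable cells, and doxycycline-triggered induction of TET3, a dioxygenase that oxidises 5-methylcytosine. The associated work concerns inducing meiosis from human pluripotent stem cells.
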