Features (pLannotate 1.2.2; 27 found; start..end, strand, type, name):
      9..257     +  promoter       TRE3GV promoter (fragment): 3rd-generation Tet-responsive promoter that can be activated by binding of Tet-On® 3G, optimized for retroviral and lentiviral vectors
    264..305     +  promoter       tight TRE promoter (fragment): Tet-responsive promoter PTight, consisting of seven tet operator sequences followed by the minimal CMV promoter
    368..392     +  protein_bind   attB1: mutant version of attB; recombination site for the Gateway® BP reaction BP Clonase™
    401..5785    +  CDS            TET3: TET3_HUMAN - Also known as KIAA0401. Experimental evidence at protein level: Swiss-Prot protein existence level 1. Dioxygenase that catalyzes the conversion of the modified genomic base 5-methylcytosine (5mC) into 5-hydroxymethylcytosine (5hmC) and plays a key role in epigenetic chromatin reprogramming in the zygote following fertilization (PubMed:31928709). Also mediates subsequent conversion of 5hmC into 5-formylcytosine (5fC), and conversion of 5fC to 5-carboxylcytosine (5caC). Conversion of 5mC into 5hmC, 5fC and 5caC probably constitutes the first step in cytosine demethylation (By simila
   5790..5814    -  protein_bind   attB2: mutant version of attB; recombination site for the Gateway® BP reaction BP Clonase™
   5816..5844    +  CDS            3xHA (fragment): three tandem HA epitope tags
   5882..5904    +  promoter       SNR52 promoter (fragment): promoter for the S. cerevisiae small nucleolar RNA gene SNR52
   5925..5948    +  misc_RNA       gRNA scaffold (fragment): guide RNA scaffold for the Streptococcus pyogenes CRISPR/Cas9 system
   6009..6143    -  polyA_signal   SV40 poly(A) signal: SV40 polyadenylation signal
   6456..6613    +  CDS            lacZα (fragment): LacZα fragment of β-galactosidase; lacZ fragment
   6619..6718    -  misc_feature   bom (fragment): basis of mobility region from pBR322
   6822..6857    -  CDS            rop (fragment): Rop protein, which maintains plasmids at low copy number; rop
   6953..7057    +  promoter       AmpR promoter: bla
   7058..7918    +  CDS            AmpR: β-lactamase; bla; confers resistance to ampicillin, carbenicillin, and related antibiotics
   8089..8677    +  rep_origin     ori: high-copy-number ColE1/pMB1/pBR322/pUC origin of replication
   8860..8952    +  CDS            lacI (fragment): lac repressor; lacI; The lac repressor binds to the lac operator to inhibit transcription in E. coli. This inhibition can be relieved by adding lactose or isopropyl-β-D-thiogalactopyranoside (IPTG).
   8958..9041    +  CDS            lacI (fragment): lac repressor; lacI; The lac repressor binds to the lac operator to inhibit transcription in E. coli. This inhibition can be relieved by adding lactose or isopropyl-β-D-thiogalactopyranoside (IPTG).
   9054..9075    +  protein_bind   CAP binding site: CAP binding activates transcription in the presence of cAMP. E. coli catabolite activator protein
   9090..9120    +  promoter       lac promoter: promoter for the E. coli lac operon
   9124..9146    +  protein_bind   lac operator (fragment): The lac repressor binds to the lac operator to inhibit transcription in E. coli. This inhibition can be relieved by adding lactose or isopropyl-β-D-thiogalactopyranoside (IPTG). lac repressor encoded by lacI
   9432..9513    -  polyA_signal   SV40 poly(A) signal: SV40 polyadenylation signal
   9536..9619    -  CDS            large T antigen (fragment): large T antigen from SV40 (simian virus 40)
   9633..10229   -  CDS            pac: PUAC_STRAD - Protein predicted: Swiss-Prot protein existence level 4. Detoxification of puromycin. From Streptomyces alboniger.
  10302..10412   -  CDS            VP48: 3 tandem repeats of the minimal activation domain of herpes simplex virus VP16 (Cheng et al., 2013)
  10342..11039   -  CDS            rtTA3 (fragment): reverse tetracycline transactivator 3 activates expression from Tet-responsive promoters in the presence of doxycycline
  11092..11303   -  promoter       EF-1α core promoter: core promoter for human elongation factor EF-1α
  11304..11683   -  enhancer       CMV enhancer: human cytomegalovirus immediate early enhancer
>Addgene plasmid #222574 | pPB-cT3G-cERP2-TET3 | addgene full sequence | sequence record 442475 | Addgene NGS Result
ATCACCTCGAGTTTACTCCCTATCAGTGATAGAGAACGTATGAAGAGTTTACTCCCTATCAGTGATAGAG
AACGTATGCAGACTTTACTCCCTATCAGTGATAGAGAACGTATAAGGAGTTTACTCCCTATCAGTGATAG
AGAACGTATGACCAGTTTACTCCCTATCAGTGATAGAGAACGTATCTACAGTTTACTCCCTATCAGTGAT
AGAGAACGTATATCCAGTTTACTCCCTATCAGTGATAGAGAACGTATAAGCTTGCCTATATAAGCAGAGC
TCGTTTAGTGAACCGTCAGATCGCCTGGAGACGCCATCCACGCTGTTTTGACCTCCATAGAAGACACCGG
GACCGATCCAGCCTACCACAAGTTTGTACAAAAAAGCAGGCTTAGCCACCATGAGCCAGTTTCAGGTGCC
CCTGGCCGTCCAGCCGGACCTGCCAGGCCTTTATGACTTCCCTCAGCGCCAGGTGATGGTAGGGAGCTTC
CCGGGGTCTGGGCTCTCCATGGCTGGGAGTGAGTCCCAACTCCGAGGGGGTGGAGATGGTCGAAAGAAAC
GGAAACGGTGTGGTACTTGTGAGCCCTGCCGGCGGCTGGAAAACTGTGGCGCTTGCACTAGCTGTACCAA
CCGCCGCACGCACCAGATCTGCAAACTGCGAAAATGTGAGGTGCTGAAGAAAAAAGTAGGGCTTCTCAAG
GAGGTGGAAATAAAGGCTGGTGAAGGAGCCGGGCCGTGGGGACAAGGAGCGGCTGTCAAGACAGGCTCAG
AGCTCAGCCCAGTTGATGGACCTGTTCCAGGTCAGATGGACTCAGGGCCAGTGTACCATGGGGACTCACG
GCAGCTAAGCGCCTCAGGGGTGCCGGTCAATGGTGCTAGAGAGCCCGCTGGACCCAGTCTGCTGGGGACT
GGGGGTCCTTGGCGGGTAGACCAAAAGCCCGACTGGGAGGCTGCCCCAGGCCCAGCTCATACTGCTCGCC
TGGAAGATGCCCACGATCTGGTGGCCTTTTCGGCTGTGGCCGAAGCTGTGTCCTCTTATGGGGCCCTTAG
CACCCGGCTCTATGAAACCTTCAACCGTGAGATGAGTCGTGAGGCTGGGAACAACAGCAGGGGACCCCGG
CCAGGGCCTGAGGGCTGCTCTGCTGGCAGCGAAGACCTTGACACACTGCAGACGGCCCTGGCCCTCGCGC
GGCATGGTATGAAACCACCCAACTGCAACTGCGATGGCCCAGAATGCCCTGACTACCTCGAGTGGCTGGA
GGGGAAGATCAAGTCTGTGGTCATGGAAGGAGGGGAGGAGCGGCCCAGGCTCCCAGGGCCTCTGCCTCCT
GGTGAGGCCGGCCTCCCAGCACCAAGCACCAGGCCACTCCTCAGCTCAGAGGTGCCCCAGATCTCTCCCC
AAGAGGGCCTGCCCCTGTCCCAGAGTGCCCTGAGCATTGCCAAGGAAAAAAACATCAGCTTGCAGACCGC
CATTGCCATTGAGGCCCTCACACAGCTCTCCTCTGCCCTCCCGCAGCCTTCTCATTCCACCCCCCAGGCT
TCTTGCCCCCTTCCTGAGGCCTTGTCACCTCCTGCCCCTTTCAGATCTCCCCAGTCTTACCTCCGGGCTC
CCTCATGGCCTGTGGTTCCTCCTGAAGAGCACTCATCTTTTGCTCCTGATAGCTCTGCCTTCCCTCCAGC
AACTCCTAGAACTGAGTTCCCTGAAGCCTGGGGCACTGACACCCCTCCAGCAACGCCCCGGAGCTCCTGG
CCCATGCCTCGCCCAAGCCCCGATCCCATGGCTGAACTGGAGCAGTTGTTGGGCAGCGCCAGTGATTACA
TCCAGTCAGTATTCAAGCGGCCTGAGGCCCTGCCTACCAAGCCCAAGGTCAAGGTGGAGGCACCCTCTTC
CTCCCCGGCCCCGGCCCCATCCCCTGTACTTCAGAGGGAGGCTCCCACGCCATCCTCGGAGCCCGACACC
CACCAGAAGGCCCAGACCGCCCTGCAGCAGCACCTCCACCACAAGCGCAGCCTCTTCCTAGAACAGGTGC
ACGACACCTCCTTCCCTGCTCCTTCAGAGCCTTCTGCTCCTGGCTGGTGGCCCCCACCAAGTTCACCTGT
CCCACGGCTTCCAGACAGACCACCCAAGGAGAAGAAGAAGAAGCTCCCAACACCAGCTGGAGGTCCCGTG
GGAACGGAGAAAGCTGCCCCTGGGATCAAGCCCAGTGTCCGAAAGCCCATTCAGATCAAGAAGTCCAGGC
CCCGGGAAGCACAGCCCCTCTTCCCACCTGTCCGACAGATTGTCCTGGAAGGGCTTAGGTCCCCAGCCTC
CCAGGAAGTGCAGGCTCATCCACCGGCCCCTCTGCCTGCCTCACAGGGCTCTGCTGTGCCCCTGCCCCCA
GAACCTTCTCTTGCGCTATTTGCACCTAGTCCCTCCAGGGACAGCCTGCTGCCCCCTACTCAGGAAATGA
GGTCCCCCAGCCCCATGACAGCCTTGCAGCCAGGCTCCACTGGCCCTCTTCCCCCTGCCGATGACAAGCT
GGAAGAGCTCATCCGGCAGTTTGAGGCTGAATTTGGAGATAGCTTTGGGCTTCCCGGCCCCCCTTCTGTG
CCCATTCAGGACCCCGAGAACCAGCAAACATGTCTCCCAGCCCCTGAGAGCCCCTTTGCTACCCGTTCCC
CCAAGCAAATCAAGATTGAGTCTTCGGGGGCTGTGACTGTGCTCTCAACCACCTGCTTCCATTCAGAGGA
GGGAGGACAGGAGGCCACACCCACCAAGGCTGAGAACCCACTCACACCCACCCTCAGTGGCTTCTTGGAG
TCACCTCTTAAGTACCTGGACACACCCACCAAGAGTCTGCTGGACACACCTGCCAAGAGAGCCCAGGCCG
AGTTCCCCACCTGCGATTGCGTCGAACAAATAGTGGAGAAAGATGAAGGTCCATATTATACTCACTTGGG
ATCTGGCCCCACGGTCGCCTCTATCCGGGAACTCATGGAGGAGCGGTATGGAGAGAAGGGGAAAGCCATC
CGGATCGAGAAGGTCATCTACACGGGGAAGGAGGGAAAGAGCTCCCGCGGTTGCCCCATTGCAAAGTGGG
TGATCCGCAGGCACACGCTGGAGGAGAAGCTACTCTGCCTGGTGCGGCACCGGGCAGGCCACCACTGCCA
GAACGCTGTGATCGTCATCCTCATCCTGGCCTGGGAGGGCATTCCCCGTAGCCTCGGAGACACCCTCTAC
CAGGAGCTCACCGACACCCTCCGGAAGTATGGGAACCCCACCAGCCGGAGATGCGGCCTCAACGATGACC
GGACCTGCGCTTGCCAAGGCAAAGACCCCAACACCTGTGGTGCCTCCTTCTCCTTTGGTTGTTCCTGGAG
CATGTACTTCAACGGCTGCAAGTATGCTCGGAGCAAGACACCTCGCAAGTTCCGCCTCGCAGGGGACAAT
CCCAAAGAGGAAGAAGTGCTCCGGAAGAGTTTCCAGGACCTGGCCACCGAAGTCGCTCCCCTGTACAAGC
GACTGGCCCCTCAGGCCTATCAGAACCAGGTGACCAACGAGGAAATAGCGATTGACTGCCGTCTGGGGCT
GAAGGAAGGACGGCCCTTCGCGGGGGTCACGGCCTGCATGGACTTCTGTGCCCACGCCCACAAGGACCAG
CATAACCTCTACAATGGGTGCACCGTGGTCTGCACCCTGACCAAGGAAGACAATCGCTGCGTGGGCAAGA
TTCCCGAGGATGAGCAGCTGCATGTTCTCCCCCTGTACAAGATGGCCAACACGGATGAGTTTGGTAGCGA
GGAGAACCAGAATGCAAAGGTGGGCAGCGGAGCCATCCAGGTGCTCACCGCCTTCCCCCGCGAGGTCCGA
CGCCTGCCCGAGCCTGCCAAGTCCTGCCGCCAGCGGCAGCTGGAAGCCAGAAAGGCAGCAGCCGAGAAGA
AGAAGATTCAGAAGGAGAAGCTGAGCACTCCGGAGAAGATCAAGCAGGAGGCCCTGGAGCTGGCGGGCAT
TACGTCGGACCCAGGCCTGTCTCTGAAGGGTGGATTGTCCCAGCAAGGCCTGAAGCCCTCCCTCAAGGTG
GAGCCGCAGAACCACTTCAGCTCCTTCAAGTACAGCGGCAACGCGGTGGTGGAGAGCTACTCGGTGCTGG
GCAACTGCCGGCCCTCCGACCCTTACAGCATGAACAGCGTGTACTCCTACCACTCCTACTATGCACAGCC
CAGCCTGACCTCCGTCAATGGCTTCCACTCCAAGTACGCTCTCCCGTCTTTTAGCTACTATGGCTTTCCA
TCCAGCAACCCCGTCTTCCCCTCTCAGTTCCTGGGTCCTGGTGCCTGGGGGCATAGTGGCAGCAGTGGCA
GTTTTGAGAAGAAGCCAGACCTCCACGCTCTGCACAACAGCCTGAGCCCGGCCTACGGTGGTGCTGAGTT
TGCCGAGCTGCCCAGCCAGGCTGTTCCCACAGACGCCCACCACCCCACTCCTCACCACCAGCAGCCTGCG
TACCCAGGCCCCAAGGAGTATCTGCTTCCCAAGGCCCCCCTACTCCACTCAGTGTCCAGGGACCCCTCCC
CCTTTGCCCAGAGCTCCAACTGCTACAACAGATCCATCAAGCAAGAGCCAGTAGACCCGCTGACCCAGGC
TGAGCCTGTGCCCAGAGACGCTGGCAAGATGGGCAAGACACCTCTGTCCGAGGTGTCTCAGAATGGAGGA
CCCAGTCACCTTTGGGGACAGTACTCAGGAGGCCCAAGCATGTCCCCCAAGAGGACTAACGGTGTGGGTG
GCAGCTGGGGTGTGTTCTCGTCTGGGGAGAGTCCTGCCATCGTCCCTGACAAGCTCAGTTCCTTTGGGGC
CAGCTGCCTGGCCCCTTCCCACTTCACAGATGGCCAGTGGGGGCTGTTCCCCGGTGAGGGGCAGCAGGCA
GCTTCCCACTCTGGAGGACGGCTGCGAGGCAAACCGTGGAGCCCCTGCAAGTTTGGGAACAGCACCTCGG
CCTTGGCTGGGCCCAGCCTGACTGAGAAGCCGTGGGCGCTGGGGGCAGGGGATTTCAACTCGGCCCTGAA
AGGTAGTCCTGGGTTCCAAGACAAGCTGTGGAACCCCATGAAAGGAGAGGAGGGCAGGATTCCAGCCGCA
GGGGCCAGCCAGCTGGACAGGGCCTGGCAGTCCTTTGGTCTGCCCCTGGGATCCAGCGAGAAGCTGTTTG
GGGCTCTGAAGTCAGAGGAGAAGCTGTGGGACCCCTTCAGCCTGGAGGAGGGGCCGGCTGAGGAGCCCCC
CAGCAAGGGAGCGGTGAAGGAGGAGAAGGGCGGTGGTGGTGCGGAGGAGGAAGAGGAGGAGCTGTGGTCG
GACAGTGAACACAACTTCCTGGACGAGAACATCGGCGGCGTGGCCGTGGCCCCAGCCCACGGCTCCATCC
TCATCGAGTGTGCCCGGCGGGAGCTGCACGCCACCACGCCGCTTAAGAAGCCCAACCGCTGCCACCCCAC
CCGCATCTCGCTGGTCTTCTACCAGCACAAGAACCTCAACCAGCCCAACCACGGGCTGGCCCTCTGGGAA
GCCAAGATGAAGCAGCTGGCGGAGAGGGCACGGGCACGGCAGGAGGAGGCTGCCCGGCTGGGCCTGGGCC
AGCAGGAGGCCAAGCTCTACGGGAAGAAGCGCAAGTGGGGGGGCACTGTGGTTGCTGAGCCCCAGCAGAA
AGAGAAGAAGGGGGTCGTCCCCACCCGGCAGGCACTGGCTGTGCCCACAGACTCGGCGGTCACCGTGTCC
TCCTATGCCTACACGAAGGTCACTGGCCCCTACAGCCGCTGGATCTAGTACCCAGCTTTCTTGTACAAAG
TGGTATACCCATACGATGTTCCAGATTACGCTTAGTAATGAGAAATACTCAGAAGATGTCACTCACCATA
GTCCGCAGTGAAAGATAAATGATCAGATCTCTAGAAATCTAAAAGTTTTAGAGCTAGAAATAGCAAGTAG
GCCACTGAGCAAGAACTATGAATGAGATCTTTAGACATATTGCGGCCGCTTTCTCCGCGATCCAGACATG
ATAAGATACATTGATGAGTTTGGACAAACCAAAACTAGAATGCAGTGAAAAAAATGCCTTATTTGTGAAA
TTTGTGATGCTATTGCCTTATTTGTAACCATTATAAGCTGCAATAAACAAGTTATCTATAACAAGAAAAT
ATATATATAATAAGTTATCACGTAAGTAGAACATGAAATAACAATATAATTATCGTATGAGTTAAATCTT
AAAAGTCACGTAAAAGATAATCATGCGTCATTTTGACTCACGCGGTCGTTATAGTTCAAAATCAGTGACA
CTTACCGCATTGACAAGCACGCCTCACGGGAGCTCCAAGCGGCGACTGAGATGTCCTAAATGCACAGCGA
CGGATTCGCGCTATTTAGAAAGAGAGAGCAATATTTCAAGAATGCATGCGTCAATTTTACGCAGACTATC
TTTCTAGGGTTAAGAATTCACTGGCCGTCGTTTTACAACGTCGTGACTGGGAAAACCCTGGCGTTACCCA
ACTTAATCGCCTTGCAGCACATCCCCCTTTCGCCAGCTGGCGTAATAGCGAAGAGGCCCGCACCGATCGC
CCTTCCCAACAGTTGCGCAGCCTGAATGGCGAATGGCGCCTGATGCGGTATTTTCTCCTTACGCATCTGT
GCGGTATTTCACACCGCATATGGTGCACTCTCAGTACAATCTGCTCTGATGCCGCATAGTTAAGCCAGCC
CCGACACCCGCCAACACCCGCTGACGCGCCCTGACGGGCTTGTCTGCTCCCGGCATCCGCTTACAGACAA
GCTGTGACCATGTCTCCGGGAGCTGCATGTGTCAGAGGTTTTCACCGTCATCACCGAAACACGCGAGTTC
GAAAGGGCCTCGTGATACGCCTATTTTTATAGGTTAATGTCATGATAATAATGGTTTCTTAGACGTCAGG
TGGCACTTTTCGGGGAAATGTGCGCGGAACCCCTATTTGTTTATTTTTCTAAATACATTCAAATATGTAT
CCGCTCATGAGACAATAACCCTGATAAATGCTTCAATAATATTGAAAAAGGAAGAGTATGAGTATTCAAC
ATTTCCGTGTCGCCCTTATTCCCTTTTTTGCGGCATTTTGCCTTCCTGTTTTTGCTCACCCAGAAACGCT
GGTGAAAGTAAAAGATGCTGAAGATCAGTTGGGTGCACGAGTGGGTTACATCGAACTGGATCTCAACAGC
GGTAAGATCCTTGAGAGTTTTCGCCCCGAAGAACGTTTTCCAATGATGAGCACTTTTAAAGTTCTGCTAT
GTGGCGCGGTATTATCCCGTATTGACGCCGGGCAAGAGCAACTCGGTCGCCGCATACACTATTCTCAGAA
TGACTTGGTTGAGTACTCACCAGTCACAGAAAAGCATCTTACGGATGGCATGACAGTAAGAGAATTATGC
AGTGCTGCCATAACCATGAGTGATAACACTGCGGCCAACTTACTTCTGACAACGATCGGAGGACCGAAGG
AGCTAACCGCTTTTTTGCACAACATGGGGGATCATGTAACTCGCCTTGATCGTTGGGAACCGGAGCTGAA
TGAAGCCATACCAAACGACGAGCGTGACACCACGATGCCTGTAGCAATGGCAACAACGTTGCGCAAACTA
TTAACTGGCGAACTACTTACTCTAGCTTCCCGGCAACAATTAATAGACTGGATGGAGGCGGATAAAGTTG
CAGGACCACTTCTGCGCTCGGCCCTTCCGGCTGGCTGGTTTATTGCTGATAAATCTGGAGCCGGTGAGCG
TGGTTCACGCGGTATCATTGCAGCACTGGGGCCAGATGGTAAGCCCTCCCGTATCGTAGTTATCTACACG
ACGGGGAGTCAGGCAACTATGGATGAACGAAATAGACAGATCGCTGAGATAGGTGCCTCACTGATTAAGC
ATTGGTAACTGTCAGACCAAGTTTACTCATATATACTTTAGATTGATTTAAAACTTCATTTTTAATTTAA
AAGGATCTAGGTGAAGATCCTTTTTGATAATCTCATGACCAAAATCCCTTAACGTGAGTTTTCGTTCCAC
TGAGCGTCAGACCCCGTAGAAAAGATCAAAGGATCTTCTTGAGATCCTTTTTTTCTGCGCGTAATCTGCT
GCTTGCAAACAAAAAAACCACCGCTACCAGCGGTGGTTTGTTTGCCGGATCAAGAGCTACCAACTCTTTT
TCCGAAGGTAACTGGCTTCAGCAGAGCGCAGATACCAAATACTGTTCTTCTAGTGTAGCCGTAGTTAGGC
CACCACTTCAAGAACTCTGTAGCACCGCCTACATACCTCGCTCTGCTAATCCTGTTACCAGTGGCTGCTG
CCAGTGGCGATAAGTCGTGTCTTACCGGGTTGGACTCAAGACGATAGTTACCGGATAAGGCGCAGCGGTC
GGGCTGAACGGGGGGTTCGTGCACACAGCCCAGCTTGGAGCGAACGACCTACACCGAACTGAGATACCTA
CAGCGTGAGCTATGAGAAAGCGCCACGCTTCCCGAAGGGAGAAAGGCGGACAGGTATCCGGTAAGCGGCA
GGGTCGGAACAGGAGAGCGCACGAGGGAGCTTCCAGGGGGAAACGCCTGGTATCTTTATAGTCCTGTCGG
GTTTCGCCACCTCTGACTTGAGCGTCGATTTTTGTGATGCTCGTCAGGGGGGCGGAGCCTATGGAAAAAC
GCCAGCAACGCGGCCTTTTTACGGTTCCTGGCCTTTTGCTGGCCTTTTGCTCACATGTTCTTTCCTGCGT
TATCCCCTGATTCTGTGGATAACCGTATTACCGCCTTTGAGTGAGCTGATACCGCTCGCCGCAGCCGAAC
GACCGAGCGCAGCGAGTCAGTGAGCGAGGAAGCGGATGAGCGCCCAATACGCAAACCGCCTCTCACCGCG
CGTTGGCCGATTCATTAATGCAGCTGGCACGACAGGTTTCCCGACTGGAAAGCGGGCAGTGAGCGCAACG
CAAACCGCCTCTCCCCGCGCGTTGGCCGATTCATTAATGCAGCTGGCACGACAGGTTTCCCGACTGGAAA
GCGGGCAGTGAGCGCAACGCAATTAATGTGAGTTAGCTCACTCATTAGGCACCCCAGGCTTTACACTTTA
TGCTTCCGGCTCGTATGTTGTGTGGAATTGTGAGCGGATAACAATTTCACACAGGAAACAGCTATGACCA
TGATTACGCCAAGGTCGACTTAACCCTAGAAAGATAATCATATTGTGACGTACGTTAAAGATAATCATGC
GTAAAATTGACGCATGTGTTTTATCGGTCTGTATATCGAGGTTTATTTATTAATTTGAATAGATATTAAG
TTTTATTATATTTACACTTACATACTAATAATAAATTCAACAAACAATTTATTTATGTTTATTTATTTAT
TAAAAAAAAACAAAAACTCAAAATTTCTTCTATAAAGTAACAAAACTTTTAGCAGTGAAAAAAATGCTTT
ATTTGTGAAATTTGTGATGCTATTGCTTTATTTGTAACCATTATAAGCTGCAATAAACAAGTTAACAACA
ACAATTGCATTCATTTTATGTTTCAGGTTCAGGGGGAGGTGTGGGAGGTTTTTTAAAGCAAGTAAAACCT
CTACAAATGTGGTATGGCTGATTATGATCCTCTGGAGATTCATGCGCCAGGTTTTCTGGTCATGCACCAC
GTTCGTGGGCCCTCAGGAACCTCCACGTCAGCGGTAACTGTGAAGCCCAGTCGCTCGTAAAAAGGAAGAT
TCCGGGGAGCACTGGTTTCGAGGAACGCCGGCACGCCAGCCCGTTCCGCGGCCTCAACACCAGGAAGAAC
GACAGCGCTTCCCAAACCTTTACCTTGGTGATCTGGGCTGACACCGACAGTGGCAAGAAACCACGCAGGC
TCCTTTGGTCTATGAGGAGCCAGCAAGCCCTCCATTTGCTGTTGTGCCGCCAACCTACTCCCTGACAGCT
CGGCCATCCGCGGACCTATTTCCGCGAACACTGCGCCGGCTTCGACGCTTTCCGGAGTAGTCCAGACCGC
AACTGCGGCACCATCGTCCGCAACCCAAACTTTACCAATGTCCAGACCCACGCGCGTAAGAAACAGCTCT
TGCAACTCAGTTACCCTCTCTATGTGTCTGTCCGGATCTACGGTATGGCGGGTCGCTGGATAATCTGCAA
ATGCTGCGGCAAGTGTTCGGACAGCCCGTGGTACATCGTCACGGGTAGCGAGCCTAACAGTGGGCTTATA
TTCCGTCATGGGGCCGGGGTTCTCCTCCACGTCGCCGGCCTGCTTCAGCAGGCTGAAGTTGGTGGCGCCG
CTGCCCCCGGGGAGCATGTCAAGGTCAAAATCGTCAAGAGCGTCAGCAGGCAGCATATCAAGGTCAAAGT
CGTCAAGGGCATCGGCTGGGAGCATGTCTAAGTCAAAATCGTCAAGGGCGTCGGTCGGCCCGCCGCTTTC
GCACTTTAGCTGTTTCTCCAGGCCACATATGATTAGTTCCAGGCCGAAAAGGAAGGCAGGTTCGGCTCCC
TGCCGGTCGAACAGCTCAATTGCTTGTTTCAGAAGTGGGGGCATAGAATCGGTGGTAGGTGTCTCTCTTT
CCTCTTTTGCTACTTGATGCTCCTGTTCCTCCAATACGCAGCCCAGTGTAAAGTGGCCCACGGCGGACAG
AGCGTACAGTGCGTTCTCCAGGGAGAAGCCTTGCTGACACAGGAACGCGAGCTGATTTTCCAGGGTTTCG
TACTGTTTCTCTGTTGGGCGGGTGCCGAGATGCACTTTAGCCCCGTCACGATGTGAGAGGAGAGCACAGC
GGTATGACTTGGCGTTGTTCCGCAGAAAGTCTTGCCATGACTCGCCTTCCAGGGGGCAGGAGTGGGTATG
ATGCCTGTCCAGCATCTCGATTGGCAGGGCATCGAGCAGGGCCCGCTTGTTCTTCACGTGCCAGTACAGG
GTAGGCTGCTCAACTCCCAGCTTTTGAGCGAGTTTCCTTGTCGTCAGGCCTTCGATACCGACTCCATTGA
GTAATTCCAGAGCAGAGTTTATGACTTTGCTCTTGTCCAGTCTAGACATCTTATCGTCATCGTCTTTGTA
ATCCATGGTGGCGGATCCCGCGTCACGACACCTGTGTTCTGGCGGCAAACCCGTTGCGAAAAAGAACGTT
CACGGCGACTACTGCACTTATATACGGTTCTCCCCCACCCTCGGGAAAAAGGCGGAGCCAGTACACGACA
TCACTTTCCCAGTTTACCCCGCGCCACCTTCTCTAGGCACCGGTTCAATTGCCGACCCCTCCCCCCAACT
TCTCGGGCACTGTGGGCCATGTGCGCTCTGCCCCATGGTAATAGCCATGACTAATACGTAGATGTACTGC
CAAGTAGGAAAGTGCCATAAGGTCATGTACTGGGCATAATGCCAGGCGGGCCATTTACCGTCATTGACGT
CAATAGGGGGCGTACTTGGCATATGATACACTTGATGTACTGCCAAGTGGGCAGTTTACCGTAAATACTC
CACCCATTGACGTCAATGGAAAGTGCCTATTGGCGTTACTATGGGAACATACGTCATTATTGACGTCAAT
GGGCGGGGGTCGTTGGGCGGTCAGCCAGGCGGGCCATTTACCGTAAGTTATGTAACGCGGAACTCCATAT
ATGGGCTATGAACTAATGACCCCGTAATTGATTACTATTAATAACTAGTCAATAATCAATGTCATAAGCT
CTAATCGCATAATCGAGCTAAGAGCGATTAATATGCTTAGCTAGCTTAGCTAAGCTAGATTTCTCTATTC
TCCCACAATATATAGCAGCTATTAGCTTAGCAGTCCGAATACGATCGTCCACGATCCATAAGCGTAACAC
ATTTGAGTAGCGACTGACGGGCACCGGAGCCACTCGAGTGGAATT
